>Addgene plasmid #234557 | pLV-mEGFP-hCTNNA1_DNii domain | addgene full sequence | sequence record 475711 | Addgene NGS Result
AATGTAGTCTTATGCAATACTCTTGTAGTCTTGCAACATGGTAACGATGAGTTAGCAACATGCCTTACAA
GGAGAGAAAAAGCACCGTGCATGCCGATTGGTGGAAGTAAGGTGGTACGATCGTGCCTTATTAGGAAGGC
AACAGACGGGTCTGACATGGATTGGACGAACCACTGAATTGCCGCATTGCAGAGATATTGTATTTAAGTG
CCTAGCTCGATACATAAACGGGTCTCTCTGGTTAGACCAGATCTGAGCCTGGGAGCTCTCTGGCTAACTA
GGGAACCCACTGCTTAAGCCTCAATAAAGCTTGCCTTGAGTGCTTCAAGTAGTGTGTGCCCGTCTGTTGT
GTGACTCTGGTAACTAGAGATCCCTCAGACCCTTTTAGTCAGTGTGGAAAATCTCTAGCAGTGGCGCCCG
AACAGGGACTTGAAAGCGAAAGGGAAACCAGAGGAGCTCTCTCGACGCAGGACTCGGCTTGCTGAAGCGC
GCACGGCAAGAGGCGAGGGGCGGCGACTGGTGAGTACGCCAAAAATTTTGACTAGCGGAGGCTAGAAGGA
GAGAGATGGGTGCGAGAGCGTCAGTATTAAGCGGGGGAGAATTAGATCGCGATGGGAAAAAATTCGGTTA
AGGCCAGGGGGAAAGAAAAAATATAAATTAAAACATATAGTATGGGCAAGCAGGGAGCTAGAACGATTCG
CAGTTAATCCTGGCCTGTTAGAAACATCAGAAGGCTGTAGACAAATACTGGGACAGCTACAACCATCCCT
TCAGACAGGATCAGAAGAACTTAGATCATTATATAATACAGTAGCAACCCTCTATTGTGTGCATCAAAGG
ATAGAGATAAAAGACACCAAGGAAGCTTTAGACAAGATAGAGGAAGAGCAAAACAAAAGTAAGACCACCG
CACAGCAAGCGGCCGCTGATCTTCAGACCTGGAGGAGGAGATATGAGGGACAATTGGAGAAGTGAATTAT
ATAAATATAAAGTAGTAAAAATTGAACCATTAGGAGTAGCACCCACCAAGGCAAAGAGAAGAGTGGTGCA
GAGAGAAAAAAGAGCAGTGGGAATAGGAGCTTTGTTCCTTGGGTTCTTGGGAGCAGCAGGAAGCACTATG
GGCGCAGCGTCAATGACGCTGACGGTACAGGCCAGACAATTATTGTCTGGTATAGTGCAGCAGCAGAACA
ATTTGCTGAGGGCTATTGAGGCGCAACAGCATCTGTTGCAACTCACAGTCTGGGGCATCAAGCAGCTCCA
GGCAAGAATCCTGGCTGTGGAAAGATACCTAAAGGATCAACAGCTCCTGGGGATTTGGGGTTGCTCTGGA
AAACTCATTTGCACCACTGCTGTGCCTTGGAATGCTAGTTGGAGTAATAAATCTCTGGAACAGATTTGGA
ATCACACGACCTGGATGGAGTGGGACAGAGAAATTAACAATTACACAAGCTTAATACACTCCTTAATTGA
AGAATCGCAAAACCAGCAAGAAAAGAATGAACAAGAATTATTGGAATTAGATAAATGGGCAAGTTTGTGG
AATTGGTTTAACATAACAAATTGGCTGTGGTATATAAAATTATTCATAATGATAGTAGGAGGCTTGGTAG
GTTTAAGAATAGTTTTTGCTGTACTTTCTATAGTGAATAGAGTTAGGCAGGGATATTCACCATTATCGTT
TCAGACCCACCTCCCAACCCCGAGGGGACCCGACAGGCCCGAAGGAATAGAAGAAGAAGGTGGAGAGAGA
GACAGAGACAGATCCATTCGATTAGTGAACGGATCTCGACGGTATCGCTAGCTTTTAAAAGAAAAGGGGG
GATTGGGGGGTACAGTGCAGGGGAAAGAATAGTAGACATAATAGCAACAGACATACAAACTAAAGAATTA
CAAAAACAAATTACAAAAATTCAAAATTTTACTAGTATCAACTTTGTATAGAAAAGTTGTAGTTATTAAT
AGTAATCAATTACGGGGTCATTAGTTCATAGCCCATATATGGAGTTCCGCGTTACATAACTTACGGTAAA
TGGCCCGCCTGGCTGACCGCCCAACGACCCCCGCCCATTGACGTCAATAATGACGTATGTTCCCATAGTA
ACGCCAATAGGGACTTTCCATTGACGTCAATGGGTGGAGTATTTACGGTAAACTGCCCACTTGGCAGTAC
ATCAAGTGTATCATATGCCAAGTACGCCCCCTATTGACGTCAATGACGGTAAATGGCCCGCCTGGCATTA
TGCCCAGTACATGACCTTATGGGACTTTCCTACTTGGCAGTACATCTACGTATTAGTCATCGCTATTACC
ATGGTGATGCGGTTTTGGCAGTACATCAATGGGCGTGGATAGCGGTTTGACTCACGGGGATTTCCAAGTC
TCCACCCCATTGACGTCAATGGGAGTTTGTTTTGGCACCAAAATCAACGGGACTTTCCAAAATGTCGTAA
CAACTCCGCCCCATTGACGCAAATGGGCGGTAGGCGTGTACGGTGGGAGGTCTATATAAGCAGAGCTGGT
TTAGTGAACCGTCAGATCCAAGTTTGTACAAAAAAGCAGGCTCTCGAGTGCCACCATGGTGAGCAAGGGC
GAGGAGCTGTTCACCGGGGTGGTGCCCATCCTGGTCGAGCTGGACGGCGACGTAAACGGCCACAAGTTCA
GCGTGTCCGGCGAGGGCGAGGGCGATGCCACCTACGGCAAGCTGACCCTGAAGTTCATCTGCACCACCGG
CAAGCTGCCCGTGCCCTGGCCCACCCTCGTGACCACCCTGACCTACGGCGTGCAGTGCTTCAGCCGCTAC
CCCGACCACATGAAGCAGCACGACTTCTTCAAGTCCGCCATGCCCGAAGGCTACGTCCAGGAGCGCACCA
TCTTCTTCAAGGACGACGGCAACTACAAGACCCGCGCCGAGGTGAAGTTCGAGGGCGACACCCTGGTGAA
CCGCATCGAGCTGAAGGGCATCGACTTCAAGGAGGACGGCAACATCCTGGGGCACAAGCTGGAGTACAAC
TACAACAGCCACAACGTCTATATCATGGCCGACAAGCAGAAGAACGGCATCAAGGTGAACTTCAAGATCC
GCCACAACATCGAGGACGGCAGCGTGCAGCTCGCCGACCACTACCAGCAGAACACCCCCATCGGCGACGG
CCCCGTGCTGCTGCCCGACAACCACTACCTGAGCACCCAGTCCAAGCTGAGCAAAGACCCCAACGAGAAG
CGCGATCACATGGTCCTGCTGGAGTTCGTGACCGCCGCCGGGATCACTCTCGGCATGGACGAGCTGTACA
AGGGCAGCGGCAGCGGCAGCTCTAGAATGACTGCTGTCCATGCAGGCAACATAAACTTCAAGTGGGATCC
TAAAAGTCTAGAGATCAGGACTCTGGCAGTTGAGAGACTGTTGGAGCCTCTTGTTACACAGGTTACAACC
CTTGTAAACACCAATAGTAAAGGGCCCTCTAATAAGAAGAGAGGTCGTTCTAAGAAGGCCCATGTTTTGG
CTGCATCTGTTGAACAAGCAACTGAGAATTTCTTGGAGAAGGGGGATAAAATTGCGAAGGAGAGCCAGTT
TCTCAAGGAGGAGCTTGTGGCTGCTGTAGAAGATGTTCGAAAACAAGGTGATTTGATGAAGGCTGCTGCA
GGAGAGTTCGCAGATGATCCCTGCTCTTCTGTGAAGCGAGGCAACATGGTTCGGGCAGCTCGAGCTTTGC
TCTCTGCTGTTACCCGGTTGCTGATTTTGGCTGACATGGCAGATGTCTACAAATTACTTGTTCAGCTGAA
AGTTGTGGAAGATGGTATCTTGAAGTTGAGGAATGCTGGCGAACTGGCATATGCACTCAATAACTTTGAC
AAACAAATCATTGTGGACCCCTTGAGCTTCAGCGAGGAGCGCTTTAGGCCTTCCCTGGAGGAGCGTCTGG
AAAGCATCATTAGTGGGGCTGCCTTGATGGCCGACTCGTCCTGCACGCGTGATGACCGTCGTGAGCGAAT
TGTGGCAGAGTGTAATGCTGTCCGCCAGGCCCTGCAGGACCTGCTTTCGGAGTACATGGGCAATGCTGGA
CGTAAAGAAAGAAGTGATGCACTCAATTCTGCAATAGATAAAATGACCAAGAAGACCAGGGACTTGCGTA
GACAGCTCCGCAAAGCTGTCATGGACCACGTTTCAGATTCTTTCCTGGAAACCAATGTTCCACTTTTGGT
ATTGATTGAAGCTGCAAAGAATGGAAATGAGAAAGAAGTTAAGGAGTATGCCCAAGTTTTCCGTGAACAT
GCCAACAAATTGATTGAGGTTGCCAACTTGGCCTGTTCCATCTCAAATAATGAAGAAGGTGTAAAGCTTG
TTCGAATGTCTGCAAGCCAGTTAGAAGCCCTCTGTCCTCAGGTTATTAATGCTGCACTGGCTTTAGCAGC
AAAACCACAGAGTAAACTGGCCCAAGAGAACATGGATCTTTTTAAAGAACAATGGGAAAAACAAGTCCGT
GTTCTCACAGATGCTGTCGATGACATTACTTCCATTGATGACTTCTTGGCTGTCTCAGAGAATCACATTT
TGGAAGATGTGAACAAATGTGTCATTGCTCTCCAAGAGAAGGATGTGGATGGCCTGGACCGCACAGCTGG
TGCAATTCGAGGCCGGGCAGCCCGGGTCATTCACGTAGTCACCTCAGAGATGGACAACTATGAGCCAGGA
GTCTACACAGAGAAGGTTCTGGAAGCCACTAAGCTGCTCTCCAACACAGTCATGCCACGTTTTACTGAGC
AAGTAGAAGCAGCCGTGGAAGCCCTCAGCTCGGACCCTGCCCAGCCCATGGATGAGAATGAGTTTATCGA
TGCTTCCCGCCTGGTATATGATGGCATCCGGGACATCAGGAAAGCAGTGCTGATGATAAGGACCCCTGAG
GAGTTGGATGACTCTGACTTTGAGACAGAAGATTTTGATGTCAGAAGCAGGACGAGCGTCCAGACAGAAG
ACGATCAGCTGATAGCTGGCCAGAGTGCCCGGGCGATCATGGCTCAGCTTCCCCAGGAGCAAAAAGCGAA
GATTGCGGAACAGGTGGCCAGCTTCCAGGAAGAAAAGAGCAAGCTGGATGCTGAAGTGTCCAAATGGGAC
GACAGTGGCAATGACATCATTGTGCTGGCCAAGCAGATGTGCATGATTATGATGGAGATGACAGACTTTA
CCCGAGGTAAAGGACCACTCAAAAATACATCGGATGTCATCAGTGCTGCCAAGAAAATTGCTGAGGCAGG
ATCCAGGATGGACAAGCTTGGCCGCACCATTGCAGACCATTGCCCCGACTCGGCTTGCAAGCAGGACCTG
CTGGCCTACCTGCAACGCATCGCCCTCTACTGCCACCAGCTGAACATCTGCAGCAAGGTCAAGGCCGAGG
TGCAGAATCTCGGCGGGGAGCTTGTTGTCTCTGGGGTGGACAGCGCCATGTCCCTGATCCAGGCAGCCAA
GAACTTGATGAATGCTGTGGTGCAGACAGTGAAGGCATCCTACGTCGCCTCTACCAAATACCAAAAGTCA
CAGGGTATGGCTTCCCTCAACCTTCCTGCTGTGTCATGGAAGATGAAGGCACCAGAGAAAAAGCCATTGG
TGAAGAGAGAGAAACAGGATGAGACACAGACCAAGATTAAACGGGCATCTCAGAAGAAGCACGTGAACCC
GGTGCAGGCCCTCAGCGAGTTCAAAGCTATGGACAGCATCTAATCTAGAACCCAGCTTTCTTGTACAAAG
TGGAAGGATCTGCGATCGCTCCGGTGCCCGTCAGTGGGCAGAGCGCACATCGCCCACAGTCCCCGAGAAG
TTGGGGGGAGGGGTCGGCAATTGAACGGGTGCCTAGAGAAGGTGGCGCGGGGTAAACTGGGAAAGTGATG
TCGTGTACTGGCTCCGCCTTTTTCCCGAGGGTGGGGGAGAACCGTATATAAGTGCAGTAGTCGCCGTGAA
CGTTCTTTTTCGCAACGGGTTTGCCGCCAGAACACAGCTGAAGCTTCGAGGGGCTCGCATCTCTCCTTCA
CGCGCCCGCCGCCCTACCTGAGGCCGCCATCCACGCCGGTTGAGTCGCGTTCTGCCGCCTCCCGCCTGTG
GTGCCTCCTGAACTGCGTCCGCCGTCTAGGTAAGTTTAAAGCTCAGGTCGAGACCGGGCCTTTGTCCGGC
GCTCCCTTGGAGCCTACCTAGACTCAGCCGGCTCTCCACGCTTTGCCTGACCCTGCTTGCTCAACTCTAC
GTCTTTGTTTCGTTTTCTGTTCTGCGCCGTTACAGATCCAAGCTGTGACCGGCGCCTACGCCACCATGAC
CGAGTACAAGCCCACGGTGCGCCTCGCCACCCGCGACGACGTCCCCAGGGCCGTACGCACCCTCGCCGCC
GCGTTCGCCGACTACCCCGCCACGCGCCACACCGTCGATCCGGACCGCCACATCGAGCGGGTCACCGAGC
TGCAAGAACTCTTCCTCACGCGCGTCGGGCTCGACATCGGCAAGGTGTGGGTCGCGGACGACGGCGCCGC
GGTGGCGGTCTGGACCACGCCGGAGAGCGTCGAAGCGGGGGCGGTGTTCGCCGAGATCGGCCCGCGCATG
GCCGAGTTGAGCGGTTCCCGGCTGGCCGCGCAGCAACAGATGGAAGGCCTCCTGGCGCCGCACCGGCCCA
AGGAGCCCGCGTGGTTCCTGGCCACCGTCGGCGTCTCGCCCGACCACCAGGGCAAGGGTCTGGGCAGCGC
CGTCGTGCTCCCCGGAGTGGAGGCGGCCGAGCGCGCCGGGGTGCCCGCCTTCCTGGAGACCTCCGCGCCC
CGCAACCTCCCCTTCTACGAGCGGCTCGGCTTCACCGTCACCGCCGACGTCGAGGTGCCCGAAGGACCGC
GCACCTGGTGCATGACCCGCAAGCCCGGTGCCTGACAACTTTATTATACATAGTTGATCAATTCCGATAA
TCAACCTCTGGATTACAAAATTTGTGAAAGATTGACTGGTATTCTTAACTATGTTGCTCCTTTTACGCTA
TGTGGATACGCTGCTTTAATGCCTTTGTATCATGCTATTGCTTCCCGTATGGCTTTCATTTTCTCCTCCT
TGTATAAATCCTGGTTGCTGTCTCTTTATGAGGAGTTGTGGCCCGTTGTCAGGCAACGTGGCGTGGTGTG
CACTGTGTTTGCTGACGCAACCCCCACTGGTTGGGGCATTGCCACCACCTGTCAGCTCCTTTCCGGGACT
TTCGCTTTCCCCCTCCCTATTGCCACGGCGGAACTCATCGCCGCCTGCCTTGCCCGCTGCTGGACAGGGG
CTCGGCTGTTGGGCACTGACAATTCCGTGGTGTTGTCGGGGAAGCTGACGTCCTTTCCATGGCTGCTCGC
CTGTGTTGCCACCTGGATTCTGCGCGGGACGTCCTTCTGCTACGTCCCTTCGGCCCTCAATCCAGCGGAC
CTTCCTTCCCGCGGCCTGCTGCCGGCTCTGCGGCCTCTTCCGCGTCTTCGCCTTCGCCCTCAGACGAGTC
GGATCTCCCTTTGGGCCGCCTCCCCGCATCGGGAATTCCCGCGGTTCGCTTTAAGACCAATGACTTACAA
GGCAGCTGTAGATCTTAGCCACTTTTTAAAAGAAAAGGGGGGACTGGAAGGGCTAATTCACTCCCAACGA
AGACAAGATCTGCTTTTTGCTTGTACTGGGTCTCTCTGGTTAGACCAGATCTGAGCCTGGGAGCTCTCTG
GCTAACTAGGGAACCCACTGCTTAAGCCTCAATAAAGCTTGCCTTGAGTGCTTCAAGTAGTGTGTGCCCG
TCTGTTGTGTGACTCTGGTAACTAGAGATCCCTCAGACCCTTTTAGTCAGTGTGGAAAATCTCTAGCAGT
AGTAGTTCATGTCATCTTATTATTCAGTATTTATAACTTGCAAAGAAATGAATATCAGAGAGTGAGAGGA
ACTTGTTTATTGCAGCTTATAATGGTTACAAATAAAGCAATAGCATCACAAATTTCACAAATAAAGCATT
TTTTTCACTGCATTCTAGTTGTGGTTTGTCCAAACTCATCAATGTATCTTATCATGTCTGGCTCTAGCTA
TCCCGCCCCTAACTCCGCCCATCCCGCCCCTAACTCCGCCCAGTTCCGCCCATTCTCCGCCCCATGGCTG
ACTAATTTTTTTTATTTATGCAGAGGCCGAGGCCGCCTCGGCCTCTGAGCTATTCCAGAAGTAGTGAGGA
GGCTTTTTTGGAGGCCTAGGGACGTACCCAATTCGCCCTATAGTGAGTCGTATTACGCGCGCTCACTGGC
CGTCGTTTTACAACGTCGTGACTGGGAAAACCCTGGCGTTACCCAACTTAATCGCCTTGCAGCACATCCC
CCTTTCGCCAGCTGGCGTAATAGCGAAGAGGCCCGCACCGATCGCCCTTCCCAACAGTTGCGCAGCCTGA
ATGGCGAATGGG
[124 nt withheld, positions 8413-8536]
C
[91 nt withheld, positions 8538-8628]
A
[49 nt withheld, positions 8630-8678]
CCTTTGACGTTGGAGTCCACGTTCTTT
[37 nt withheld, positions 8706-8742]
ACCCTATCTCGGTCTATTCTTTTGATTTATAAGGGATTTTGCCGATTTCGGCCTATTGGTTAAAAAATGA
GCTGATTTAACAAAAATTTAACGCGAATTTTAACAAAATATTAACGCTTACAATTTAGGTGGCACTTTTC
GGGGAAATGTGCGCGGAACCCCTATTTGTTTATTTTTCTAAATACATTCAAATATGTATCCGCTCATGAG
ACAATAACCCTGATAAATGCTTCAATAATATTGAAAAAGGAAGAGTATGAGTATTCAACATTTCCGTGTC
GCCCTTATTCCCTTTTTTGCGGCATTTTGCCTTCCTGTTTTTGCTCACCCAGAAACGCTGGTGAAAGTAA
AAGATGCTGAAGATCAGTTGGGTGCACGAGTGGGTTACATCGAACTGGATCTCAACAGCGGTAAGATCCT
TGAGAGTTTTCGCCCCGAAGAACGTTTTCCAATGATGAGCACTTTTAAAGTTCTGCTATGTGGCGCGGTA
TTATCCCGTATTGACGCCGGGCAAGAGCAACTCGGTCGCCGCATACACTATTCTCAGAATGACTTGGTTG
AGTACTCACCAGTCACAGAAAAGCATCTTACGGATGGCATGACAGTAAGAGAATTATGCAGTGCTGCCAT
AACCATGAGTGATAACACTGCGGCCAACTTACTTCTGACAACGATCGGAGGACCGAAGGAGCTAACCGCT
TTTTTGCACAACATGGGGGATCATGTAACTCGCCTTGATCGTTGGGAACCGGAGCTGAATGAAGCCATAC
CAAACGACGAGCGTGACACCACGATGCCTGTAGCAATGGCAACAACGTTGCGCAAACTATTAACTGGCGA
ACTACTTACTCTAGCTTCCCGGCAACAATTAATAGACTGGATGGAGGCGGATAAAGTTGCAGGACCACTT
CTGCGCTCGGCCCTTCCGGCTGGCTGGTTTATTGCTGATAAATCTGGAGCCGGTGAGCGTGGGTCTCGCG
GTATCATTGCAGCACTGGGGCCAGATGGTAAGCCCTCCCGTATCGTAGTTATCTACACGACGGGGAGTCA
GGCAACTATGGATGAACGAAATAGACAGATCGCTGAGATAGGTGCCTCACTGATTAAGCATTGGTAACTG
TCAGACCAAGTTTACTCATATATACTTTAGATTGATTTAAAACTTCATTTTTAATTTAAAAGGATCTAGG
TGAAGATCCTTTTTGATAATCTCATGACCAAAATCCCTTAACGTGAGTTTTCGTTCCACTGAGCGTCAGA
CCCCGTAGAAAAGATCAAAGGATCTTCTTGAGATCCTTTTTTTCTGCGCGTAATCTGCTGCTTGCAAACA
AAAAAACCACCGCTACCAGCGGTGGTTTGTTTGCCGGATCAAGAGCTACCAACTCTTTTTCCGAAGGTAA
CTGGCTTCAGCAGAGCGCAGATACCAAATACTGTTCTTCTAGTGTAGCCGTAGTTAGGCCACCACTTCAA
GAACTCTGTAGCACCGCCTACATACCTCGCTCTGCTAATCCTGTTACCAGTGGCTGCTGCCAGTGGCGAT
AAGTCGTGTCTTACCGGGTTGGACTCAAGACGATAGTTACCGGATAAGGCGCAGCGGTCGGGCTGAACGG
GGGGTTCGTGCACACAGCCCAGCTTGGAGCGAACGACCTACACCGAACTGAGATACCTACAGCGTGAGCT
ATGAGAAAGCGCCACGCTTCCCGAAGAGAGAAAGGCGGACAGGTATCCGGTAAGCGGCAGGGTCGGAACA
GGAGAGCGCACGAGGGAGCTTCCAGGGGGAAACGCCTGGTATCTTTATAGTCCTGTCGGGTTTCGCCACC
TCTGACTTGAGCGTCGATTTTTGTGATGCTCGTCAGGGGGGCGGAGCCTATGGAAAAACGCCAGCAACGC
GGCCTTTTTACGGTTCCTGGCCTTTTGCTGGCCTTTTGCTCACATGTTCTTTCCTGCGTTATCCCCTGAT
TCTGTGGATAACCGTATTACCGCCTTTGAGTGAGCTGATACCGCTCGCCGCAGCCGAACGACCGAGCGCA
GCGAGTCAGTGAGCGAGGAAGCGGAAGAGCGCCCAATACGCAAACCGCCTCTCCCCGCGCGTTGGCCGAT
TCATTAATGCAGCTGGCACGACAGGTTTCCCGACTGGAAAGCGGGCAGTGAGCGCAACGCAATTAATGTG
AGTTAGCTCACTCATTAGGCACCCCAGGCTTTACACTTTATGCTTCCGGCTCGTATGTTGTGTGGAATTG
TGAGCGGATAACAATTTCACACAGGAAACAGCTATGACCATGATTACGCCAAGCGCGCAATTAACCCTCA
CTAAAGGGAACAAAAGCTGGAGCTGCAAGCTT
Features (pLannotate 1.2.2; 33 found; start..end, strand, type, name):
      3..229     +  promoter       RSV promoter: Rous sarcoma virus enhancer/promoter
    230..410     +  LTR            5' LTR (truncated): truncated 5' long terminal repeat (LTR) from HIV-1
    457..582     +  misc_feature   HIV-1 Ψ: packaging signal of human immunodeficiency virus type 1
    566..929     +  CDS            HIV-1 gag (fragment): gag protein from human immunodeficiency virus 1; gag
   1075..1308    +  misc_feature   RRE: The Rev response element (RRE) of HIV-1 allows for Rev-dependent mRNA export from the nucleus to the cytoplasm.
   1685..1785    +  CDS            Rev (fragment): human immunodeficiency virus 1 (HIV-1) Rev protein; rev; enhances nuclear export of unspliced and incompletely spliced viral mRNAs
   1803..1920    +  misc_feature   cPPT/CTS: central polypurine tract and central termination sequence of HIV-1
   1929..1949    +  protein_bind   attB4: mutant version of attB; core recombination site for the Gateway® BP reaction BP Clonase™
   2010..2313    +  enhancer       CMV enhancer: human cytomegalovirus immediate early enhancer
   2314..2517    +  promoter       CMV promoter: human cytomegalovirus (CMV) immediate early promoter
   2539..2559    +  protein_bind   attB1: mutant version of attB; core recombination site for the Gateway® BP reaction BP Clonase™
   2576..3292    +  CDS            mEGFP: mEGFP is a basic (constitutively fluorescent) green fluorescent protein published in 2002, derived from Aequorea victoria. It has moderate acid sensitivity.
   3317..5710    +  CDS            CTNNA1 (fragment): CTNA1_HUMAN - Experimental evidence at protein level: Swiss-Prot protein existence level 1. Associates with the cytoplasmic domain of a variety of cadherins. The association of catenins to cadherins produces a complex which is linked to the actin filament network, and which seems to be of primary importance for cadherins cell-adhesion properties. Can associate with both E- and N-cadherins. Originally believed to be a stable component of E-cadherin/catenin adhesion complexes and to mediate the linkage of cadherins to the actin cytoskeleton at adherens junctions. In contrast, cortical actin was
   5723..5743    -  protein_bind   attB2: mutant version of attB; core recombination site for the Gateway® BP reaction BP Clonase™
   5776..5987    +  promoter       EF-1α core promoter: core promoter for human elongation factor EF-1α
   6000..6268    +  LTR            5' LTR (truncated): truncated 5' long terminal repeat (LTR) from human T-cell leukemia virus (HTLV) type 1
   6296..6895    +  CDS            PuroR: puromycin N-acetyltransferase; pac from Streptomyces alboniger; confers resistance to puromycin
   6929..7517    +  misc_feature   WPRE: woodchuck hepatitis virus posttranscriptional regulatory element
   7584..7603    +  misc_feature   cPPT/CTS (fragment): central polypurine tract and central termination sequence of HIV-1
   7605..7838    +  LTR            3' LTR (ΔU3): self-inactivating 3' long terminal repeat (LTR) from HIV-1
   7910..8031    +  polyA_signal   SV40 poly(A) signal: SV40 polyadenylation signal
   8071..8206    +  rep_origin     SV40 ori: SV40 origin of replication
   8227..8245    -  promoter       T7 promoter: promoter for bacteriophage T7 RNA polymerase
   8253..8408    +  CDS            lacZα (fragment): LacZα fragment of β-galactosidase; lacZ fragment
   8413..8841    +  rep_origin     f1 ori (sequence partly withheld): f1 bacteriophage origin of replication; arrow indicates direction of (+) strand synthesis
   8894..8998    +  promoter       AmpR promoter: bla
   8999..9859    +  CDS            AmpR: β-lactamase; bla; confers resistance to ampicillin, carbenicillin, and related antibiotics
  10030..10618   +  rep_origin     ori: high-copy-number ColE1/pMB1/pBR322/pUC origin of replication
  10801..10893   +  CDS            lacI (fragment): lac repressor; lacI; The lac repressor binds to the lac operator to inhibit transcription in E. coli. This inhibition can be relieved by adding lactose or isopropyl-β-D-thiogalactopyranoside (IPTG).
  10906..10927   +  protein_bind   CAP binding site: CAP binding activates transcription in the presence of cAMP. E. coli catabolite activator protein
  10942..10972   +  promoter       lac promoter: promoter for the E. coli lac operon
  10976..10998   +  protein_bind   lac operator (fragment): The lac repressor binds to the lac operator to inhibit transcription in E. coli. This inhibition can be relieved by adding lactose or isopropyl-β-D-thiogalactopyranoside (IPTG). lac repressor encoded by lacI
  11041..11059   +  promoter       T3 promoter: promoter for bacteriophage T3 RNA polymerase
