[The description below was written by a language model from this plasmid's Addgene catalogue record and pLannotate feature annotations shown in this document.]
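Description:
pLV-mEGFP-hCTNNA1_DNii domain is a third-generation-style, self-inactivating HIV-1 lentiviral expression plasmid of about 11.1 kb, built on a VectorBuilder pLV[Exp] backbone. It is propagated in E. coli through a high-copy ColE1/pUC-type origin with ampicillin resistance, and also carries an f1 origin plus remnants of lac and T7/T3 cloning-vector sequence. The viral genome is transcribed from a chimeric RSV promoter joined to a truncated 5' LTR. It contains the Ψ packaging signal with a gag fragment, the RRE for Rev-dependent nuclear export, the cPPT/CTS, a WPRE that boosts transcript stability and expression, and a ΔU3 3' LTR. That deletion inactivates LTR promoter activity after integration. An SV40 poly(A) signal and SV40 origin lie downstream of the 3' LTR.

The payload is a CMV enhancer/promoter-driven fusion of monomeric EGFP to the N terminus of human alpha-E-catenin (CTNNA1) lacking the Nii domain, a deletion of roughly residues 165–265. The EGFP carries the A206K mutation to prevent homodimerization. The insert was made by gene synthesis, and the promoter and coding region are flanked by Gateway attB4, attB1 and attB2 sites left from modular assembly. A second cassette, an EF-1α core promoter followed by an HTLV-1 LTR-derived element, drives puromycin N-acetyltransferase so that transduced mammalian cells can be selected with puromycin. The construct allows stable expression and fluorescent tracking of this domain-deletion mutant. The associated study concerns force-sensitive binding and sequestration of LZTS2 by alpha-catenin and the resulting cytokinesis failure, so the mutant presumably helps assign those functions to the N-terminal region.
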