Addgene plasmid #234557: pLV-mEGFP-hCTNNA1_DNii domain
Purpose: CTNNA1 Nii-domain deletion mutant
Depositing lab: Cara Gottardi. Depositing organization: Northwestern University. Publication: alpha-Catenin force-sensitive binding and sequestration of LZTS2 leads to cytokinesis failure. Wang Y, Yemelyanov A, Go CD, Kim SK, Quinn JM, Flozak AS, Le PM, Liang S, Gingras AC, Ikura M, Ishiyama N, Gottardi CJ. J Cell Biol. 2025 Mar 3;224(3):e202308124. doi: 10.1083/jcb.202308124. Epub 2025 Jan 9. PubMed 39786338.
Backbone
  Vector backbone: pLV[Exp]-CMV>mEGFP-_E-catenin EF1A(core)>Puro
  Backbone manufacturer: VectorBuilder
  Vector type: Lentiviral
  Selectable markers: Puromycin
Growth in bacteria
  Bacterial resistance: Ampicillin, 100 μg/mL
  Growth temperature: 37°C
  Growth strain: NEB Stable
  Copy number: High Copy
Gene/Insert
  Gene/Insert name: mEGFP:hCTNNA1_DNii domain (alt name: Alpha-E-catenin lacking the Nii domain)
  Species: H. sapiens (human)
  Mutation: Deletion of aa ~165-265
  Entrez Gene: CTNNA1 (a.k.a. CAP102, MDBS2, MDPT2)
  Promoter: CMV
  Tag / fusion protein: mEGFP (N terminal on insert)
  Cloning method: Gene Synthesis
Resource information
  A portion of this plasmid was derived from a plasmid made by: Human gene
Terms and licenses: Academic/Nonprofit Terms; Industry Terms: Not Available to Industry
Depositor comments: Enhanced GFP contains A206K mutation to prevent GFP homodimerization. Please visit https://doi.org/10.1101/2023.08.25.554884 for bioRxiv preprint.
How to cite: pLV-mEGFP-hCTNNA1_DNii domain was a gift from Cara Gottardi (Addgene plasmid # 234557 ; http://n2t.net/addgene:234557 ; RRID:Addgene_234557)
